Addgene plasmid #240294: pHnS KI;Gria1 Donor;3xV5 KO;Dlg4
Purpose: KI:Gria1 Donor:3xV5 KO:Dlg4
Depositing lab: Yuki Ogawa. Depositing organization: Baylor College of Medicine.
Backbone
  Vector backbone: pHnS
  Vector type: AAV
Growth in bacteria
  Bacterial resistance: Ampicillin, 100 μg/mL
  Growth temperature: 37°C
  Growth strain: NEB Stable
  Copy number: High Copy
Gene/Insert
  Gene/Insert name: KI gRNA for Gria1 (alt name: KO gRNAs for Dlg4)
  gRNA/shRNA sequence: KI gRNA for Gria1: CTGCTCCAGTTACAATCCTG, KO gRNAs for Dlg4: #1 AGGCGGATCGTGATCCATCG, #2 CCGCAATGCCAGTCACGAAC, #3 CGTCATGCACGAGGATGCCG
  Species: Other
  Mutation: NA
  Cloning method: Ligation Independent Cloning
Terms and licenses: Academic/Nonprofit Terms; Industry Terms: Not Available to Industry
How to cite: pHnS KI;Gria1 Donor;3xV5 KO;Dlg4 was a gift from Yuki Ogawa (Addgene plasmid # 240294 ; http://n2t.net/addgene:240294 ; RRID:Addgene_240294)
