[The description below was written by a language model from this plasmid's Addgene catalogue record and pLannotate feature annotations shown in this document.]
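Description:
pHnS KI;Gria1 Donor;3xV5 KO;Dlg4 is an AAV transfer plasmid built on the pHnS backbone that combines CRISPR knock-in and knock-out components in a single vector. It is maintained in bacteria as a high-copy plasmid through a ColE1/pUC-type origin with ampicillin resistance (β-lactamase under its own promoter), and the backbone also carries an f1 phage origin. AAV2 inverted terminal repeats flank the payload so that it can be packaged into recombinant AAV. One ITR is annotated in full, while the other is detected only as short fragments in the sequencing-derived record.

According to the catalogue entry, the payload comprises one guide RNA directing a knock-in at Gria1, a 3xV5 epitope tag donor to be inserted at that site, and three guide RNAs intended to knock out Dlg4. The feature table is consistent with this but incomplete. It shows human U6 and H1 RNA polymerase III promoters, two Streptococcus pyogenes-type tracrRNA/guide scaffold segments, and a V5 tag fragment in reverse orientation that presumably belongs to the donor. Only two promoters and two scaffolds are annotated for four guides, so the expression arrangement of the remaining guides is not resolved by the annotation. A single loxP site is also annotated, but its role is not stated.

No Cas9 coding sequence is annotated, so the nuclease must be supplied separately. The target species is listed only as "Other". The design suggests use for epitope-tagging endogenous Gria1 protein while simultaneously disrupting Dlg4 in the same transduced cells, allowing the tagged protein to be examined in the absence of the Dlg4 product.
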