Features (pLannotate 1.2.2; 16 found; start..end, strand, type, name):
     12..39      +  repeat_region  AAV2 ITR (fragment): inverted terminal repeat of adeno-associated virus serotype 2 inverted
     68..95      +  repeat_region  AAV2 ITR (fragment): inverted terminal repeat of adeno-associated virus serotype 2 inverted
    489..556     +  misc_RNA       tracrRNA (fragment): trans-activating CRISPR RNA for the Streptococcus pyogenes CRISPR/Cas9 system
    778..811     +  protein_bind   loxP: Cre-mediated recombination occurs in the 8-bp core sequence (GCATACAT). Cre recombinase
   1060..1297    +  promoter       U6 promoter: RNA polymerase III promoter for human U6 snRNA
   1455..1669    +  promoter       H1 promoter: human H1 RNA promoter
   1695..1787    +  ncRNA          tracrRNA: Accession: RF02348 - Trans-activating crRNA
   1870..1892    -  CDS            V5 tag (fragment): epitope tag from simian virus 5
   2054..2194    +  repeat_region  AAV2 ITR: inverted terminal repeat of adeno-associated virus serotype 2 inverted
   2199..2250    -  misc_feature   bom (fragment): basis of mobility region from pBR322
   2269..2724    +  rep_origin     f1 ori (sequence partly withheld): f1 bacteriophage origin of replication; arrow indicates direction of (+) strand synthesis
   2725..2774    -  misc_feature   bom (fragment): basis of mobility region from pBR322
   2876..2911    -  CDS            rop (fragment): Rop protein, which maintains plasmids at low copy number; rop
   3006..3110    +  promoter       AmpR promoter: bla
   3111..3971    +  CDS            AmpR: β-lactamase; bla; confers resistance to ampicillin, carbenicillin, and related antibiotics
   4142..4730    +  rep_origin     ori: high-copy-number ColE1/pMB1/pBR322/pUC origin of replication
>Addgene plasmid #240294 | pHnS KI;Gria1 Donor;3xV5 KO;Dlg4 | addgene full sequence | sequence record 478522 | Addgene NGS Result
CCTGCAGGCAGCTGCGCGCTCGCTCGCTCACTGAGGCCGCCCGGGCGTCGGGCGACCTTTGGTCGCCCGG
CCTCAGTGAGCGAGCGAGCGCGCAGAGAGGGAGTGGCCAACTCCATCACTAGGGGTTCCTGCGGCCGCCG
GTAGGTCCCTCGACGTTAACCGTGACCGAGCTTGTCTGCCCGCGCAGTCCACTAGACAGACGCGCAGAGG
TCGGGCGGGCCTAGGGCCAATTTCCCATGGTTCCCTTCATTTGCATATATGATGTAATAAGGTTATGGAG
ACTATTAAACTTAGCCCTAATCAAACTATATGATGATAATGTGTGTGGTACAAAAGGTCATAACTTATTA
TATACTTTGAAACTTAAAAAAGGGTTACAGTTTAGTCACCATAACTGTAAAATTTTTTCTATTCTTAGCT
TTATATAGTTCTTGAGAGGCCATGTTTATGAGGCGGATCGTGATCCATCGGTTTAAGAGCTAAGCTGGAA
ACAGCATAGCAAGTTTAAATAAGGCTAGTCCGTTATCAACTTGAAAAAGTGGCACCGAGTCGGTGCTTTT
TTTCCAGTCTGACTATCACGATGGATCCGACGCGCCATCTCTAGGCCCGCGCCGGCCCCCTCGCACGGAC
TTGTGGGAGAAGCTCGGCTACTCCCCTGCCCCGGTTAATTTGCATATAATATTTCCTAGTAACTATAGAG
GCTTAATGTGCGATAAAAGACAGATAATCTGTTCTTTTTAATACTAGCTACATTTTACATGATAGGCTTG
GATTTCTATAACTTCGTATAGCATACATTATACGAAGTTATAAACAGCACAAAAGGAAACTCACCCTAAC
TGTAAAGTAATTGTGTGTTTTGAGACTATAAGTATCCCTTGGAGAACCACCTTGTTGCCGCAATGCCAGT
CACGAACGTTTGAGAGCTAAGCAGAAAGCTGCATAGCAAGTTCAAATAAGGCTAGTCCGTACACAACTTG
AAAAAGTGGCAGCCGAGTCGGCTGCTTTTTTTGCTCGAATCTACACTCAGCTATGGCGCGCCCCAAGGTC
GGGCAGGAAGAGGGCCTATTTCCCATGATTCCTTCATATTTGCATATACGATACAAGGCTGTTAGAGAGA
TAATTGGAATTAATTTGACTGTAAACACAAAGATATTAGTACAAAATACGTGACGTAGAAAGTAATAATT
TCTTGGGTAGTTTGCAGTTTTAAAATTATGTTTTAAAATGGACTATCATATGCTTACCGTAACTTGAAAG
TATTTCGATTTCTTGGCTTTATATATCTTGTGGAAAGCCAGAAACATGCGTCATGCACGAGGATGCCGGT
TTCAGAGCTAAGCACAAGAGTGCATAGCAAGTTGAAATAAGGCTAGTCCGTTTACAACTTGAAAAAGTGG
CACCCGAGTCGGGTGCTTTTTTTCTCGAGTACTAGGATCCATTAGGCGGTCTAGGAACGCTGACGTCATC
AACCCGCTCCAAGGAATCGCGGGCCCAGTGTCACTAGGCGGGAACACCCAGCGCGCGTGCGCCCTGGCAG
GAAGATGGCTGTGAGGGACAGGGGAGTGGCGCCCTGCAATATTTGCATGTCGCTATGTGTTCTGGGAAAT
CACCATAAACGTGAAATGTCTTTGGATTTGGGAATCTTATAAGTTCTGTATGAGACCACCACCGCTGCTC
CAGTTACAATCCTGGTTTAAGAGCTAAGCTCAGAAGAGCATAGCAAGTTTAAATAAGGCTAGTCCGTACT
CAACTTGAAAAAGTGGCAGCCGAGTCGGCTGCTTTTTTTGGTCTGAGACGCCGCGCCACAGGATTGTAAC
TGGAGCAGGGATCCCTAGCTAGCTAGCTAGCGTGGAGTCCAGGCCCAACAGAGGGTTAGGGATAGGCTTA
CCTTGTTGCTGTGTGCTATCCAGACCGAGAAGTGGGTTTGGAATGGGCTTACCCTGCTGCTGAGTACTAT
CAAGTCCAAGGAGGGGGTTCGGTATAGGTTTTCCTTCTCGAGCCACAGGATTGTAACTGGAGCAGCACGC
GTGTGTCTAGACTGCGCGGCCGCAGGAACCCCTAGTGATGGAGTTGGCCACTCCCTCTCTGCGCGCTCGC
TCGCTCACTGAGGCCGGGCGACCAAAGGTCGCCCGACGCCCGGGCTTTGCCCGGGCGGCCTCAGTGAGCG
AGCGAGCGCGCAGCTGCCTGCAGGGGCGCCTGATGCGGTATTTTCTCCTTACGCATCTGTGCGGTATTTC
ACACCGCATA
[95 nt withheld, positions 2251-2345]
T
[46 nt withheld, positions 2347-2392]
C
[141 nt withheld, positions 2394-2534]
CCTTTGACGTTGGAGTCCACGTTCTTT
[37 nt withheld, positions 2562-2598]
ACTCTATCTCGGGCTATTCTTTTGATTTATAAGGGATTTTGCCGATTTCGGTCTATTGGTTAAAAAATGA
GCTGATTTAACAAAAATTTAACGCGAATTTTAACAAAATATTAACGTTTACAATTTTATGGTGCACTCTC
AGTACAATCTGCTCTGATGCCGCATAGTTAAGCCAGCCCCGACACCCGCCAACACCCGCTGACGCGCCCT
GACGGGCTTGTCTGCTCCCGGCATCCGCTTACAGACAAGCTGTGACCGTCTCCGGGAGCTGCATGTGTCA
GAGGTTTTCACCGTCATCACCGAAACGCGCGAGACGAAAGGGCCTCGTGATACGCCTATTTTTATAGGTT
AATGTCATGATAATAATGGTTTCTTAGACGTCAGGTGGCACTTTTCGGGGAAATGTGCGCGGAACCCCTA
TTTGTTTATTTTTCTAAATACATTCAAATATGTATCCGCTCATGAGACAATAACCCTGATAAATGCTTCA
ATAATATTGAAAAAGGAAGAGTATGAGTATTCAACATTTCCGTGTCGCCCTTATTCCCTTTTTTGCGGCA
TTTTGCCTTCCTGTTTTTGCTCACCCAGAAACGCTGGTGAAAGTAAAAGATGCTGAAGATCAGTTGGGTG
CACGAGTGGGTTACATCGAACTGGATCTCAACAGCGGTAAGATCCTTGAGAGTTTTCGCCCCGAAGAACG
TTTTCCAATGATGAGCACTTTTAAAGTTCTGCTATGTGGCGCGGTATTATCCCGTATTGACGCCGGGCAA
GAGCAACTCGGTCGCCGCATACACTATTCTCAGAATGACTTGGTTGAGTACTCACCAGTCACAGAAAAGC
ATCTTACGGATGGCATGACAGTAAGAGAATTATGCAGTGCTGCCATAACCATGAGTGATAACACTGCGGC
CAACTTACTTCTGACAACGATCGGAGGACCGAAGGAGCTAACCGCTTTTTTGCACAACATGGGGGATCAT
GTAACTCGCCTTGATCGTTGGGAACCGGAGCTGAATGAAGCCATACCAAACGACGAGCGTGACACCACGA
TGCCTGTAGCAATGGCAACAACGTTGCGCAAACTATTAACTGGCGAACTACTTACTCTAGCTTCCCGGCA
ACAATTAATAGACTGGATGGAGGCGGATAAAGTTGCAGGACCACTTCTGCGCTCGGCCCTTCCGGCTGGC
TGGTTTATTGCTGATAAATCTGGAGCCGGTGAGCGTGGGTCTCGCGGTATCATTGCAGCACTGGGGCCAG
ATGGTAAGCCCTCCCGTATCGTAGTTATCTACACGACGGGGAGTCAGGCAACTATGGATGAACGAAATAG
ACAGATCGCTGAGATAGGTGCCTCACTGATTAAGCATTGGTAACTGTCAGACCAAGTTTACTCATATATA
CTTTAGATTGATTTAAAACTTCATTTTTAATTTAAAAGGATCTAGGTGAAGATCCTTTTTGATAATCTCA
TGACCAAAATCCCTTAACGTGAGTTTTCGTTCCACTGAGCGTCAGACCCCGTAGAAAAGATCAAAGGATC
TTCTTGAGATCCTTTTTTTCTGCGCGTAATCTGCTGCTTGCAAACAAAAAAACCACCGCTACCAGCGGTG
GTTTGTTTGCCGGATCAAGAGCTACCAACTCTTTTTCCGAAGGTAACTGGCTTCAGCAGAGCGCAGATAC
CAAATACTGTTCTTCTAGTGTAGCCGTAGTTAGGCCACCACTTCAAGAACTCTGTAGCACCGCCTACATA
CCTCGCTCTGCTAATCCTGTTACCAGTGGCTGCTGCCAGTGGCGATAAGTCGTGTCTTACCGGGTTGGAC
TCAAGACGATAGTTACCGGATAAGGCGCAGCGGTCGGGCTGAACGGGGGGTTCGTGCACACAGCCCAGCT
TGGAGCGAACGACCTACACCGAACTGAGATACCTACAGCGTGAGCTATGAGAAAGCGCCACGCTTCCCGA
AGGGAGAAAGGCGGACAGGTATCCGGTAAGCGGCAGGGTCGGAACAGGAGAGCGCACGAGGGAGCTTCCA
GGGGGAAACGCCTGGTATCTTTATAGTCCTGTCGGGTTTCGCCACCTCTGACTTGAGCGTCGATTTTTGT
GATGCTCGTCAGGGGGGCGGAGCCTATGGAAAAACGCCAGCAACGCGGCCTTTTTACGGTTCCTGGCCTT
TTGCTGGCCTTTTGCTCACATGT
